>Addgene plasmid #118239 | pBSV2_P0026-mCherryBb | depositor full sequence | sequence record 223350 | Full Sequence
CCAAAATCCCTTAACGTGAGTTTTCGTTCCACTGAGCGTCAGACCCCGTAGAAAAGATCAAAGGATCTTC
TTGAGATCCTTTTTTTCTGCGCGTAATCTGCTGCTTGCAAACAAAAAAACCACCGCTACCAGCGGTGGTT
TGTTTGCCGGATCAAGAGCTACCAACTCTTTTTCCGAAGGTAACTGGCTTCAGCAGAGCGCAGATACCAA
ATACTGTCCTTCTAGTGTAGCCGTAGTTAGGCCACCACTTCAAGAACTCTGTAGCACCGCCTACATACCT
CGCTCTGCTAATCCTGTTACCAGTGGCTGCTGCCAGTGGCGATAAGTCGTGTCTTACCGGGTTGGACTCA
AGACGATAGTTACCGGATAAGGCGCAGCGGTCGGGCTGAACGGGGGGTTCGTGCACACAGCCCAGCTTGG
AGCGAACGACCTACACCGAACTGAGATACCTACAGCGTGAGCTATGAGAAAGCGCCACGCTTCCCGAAGG
GAGAAAGGCGGACAGGTATCCGGTAAGCGGCAGGGTCGGAACAGGAGAGCGCACGAGGGAGCTTCCAGGG
GGAAACGCCTGGTATCTTTATAGTCCTGTCGGGTTTCGCCACCTCTGACTTGAGCGTCGATTTTTGTGAT
GCTCGTCAGGGGGGCGGAGCCTATGGAAAAACGCCAGCAACGCGGCCTTTTTACGGTTCCTGGGCTTTTG
CTGGCCTTTTGCTCACATGTTCTTTCCTGCACTAGATCCCCGGCAAGTTCATCCTTAGGGTTTCCATATC
TCTTAAAAAGTCAATTTCTGCTTGATTAATTTCTTGTGGATTATTGTTTTTGCGGTTTTTCATTTTTTAT
CTCCTTGAGTATTGAATTTTTTCTTATATATAAATATATAGCAAAAACTATTTTTGCCAACTTTTTTACA
AAAAATTTTTTATTAAAACACTTAGGGCTTTGCTAAATTCTCTTTTAAAAGAACTTAGTAAAGCCCTATG
GATTTAAGAACTGATTATACTTACGTAGTAAAAATACTACAGATATTAATAGTATAGACCATATCAAAAT
CATAATCAATTTATATTTATCTAAAATTGTAGTCCATACAAAATACAAAAAAATTAGGTTTTTCTAAATT
CTATTTTAAAAGAACTTAGTAACACCTAATCTCTAAATTACTTACAAAATTCTAAAATTAGATTTTTAGT
TCTTCATATTTCTTTAAAAGTTTTTTAAGAAAATCTTTTTGATTTTCAAAAATTTCATGCATCATAAAAC
TAGTAAATTTGGATTTTTTTTTGTAAAAATCATAACTTTCTTGGGTTTTAAGTTGAAATCTTAATGGTTT
TATTGGATTTTGCCTAGATTTTTTTAACGCCGGACTTTCTTTATCTTTTATAAAATTATAAGAATTTTTA
ATACCATTTTCTATTAAATAATCTTCTTTTATAAGCCCCTCTTGCAGTGCAGTTGCTAATCTTAAATACT
TATACGCTTGAGTTTTTGCTACATCAAAGTCTTTTATAAAATCAAGAAAAGTTTTATAACCATCAAATTT
ATAATATTGATTATCTTTTATTTCTTTTAAAATTTTAATATTTTCCACCCTGTGGAATATTTCTTTTTTG
AAATTGTCATTTAACTTTTCCTTTAGTGTCTTGTAATAAGAAATTTTACTTTCATTAATCATTAAATTTT
GTTCAACATAAGTATCTATCTTTTTTGTTAAAACTTTAACAACACGTTTTTTTTCCATAAAAATTTTCCT
TTATTTTTGCAACATTTTCCTTAATTGATATAATTGTTACTATTTTAGATTTTTTAATATCCACTTAAGA
ATTAATCCCTCACTAGAATATTTTTTATTATAGAATTCATATACATGTTTTTCTAAATCTATAAATTTAT
CAACAATTGCTTTATTATAGGGTGTATCTATCTTTTCTTTTCTTAATAATCGTCTCATATTCTTTAAATA
ACAACAAACACTGCCGGTTTTAAACCTAAATTCTATGTAATATATTTTTGAAAAAGTATATACATTTTCA
ACCCCGTTTATTTCATACTTTACAAAAACATTATTTATTGGTTTTCTATAACCATAGTAAATGCCTAAAA
ATTTGTCCCCGTCTTTCATAGGATATAGATAAAGTTTTTGAATCTCTGATTTATCTAATAATTTTTCAAA
AAAAATTATACACCGCTTTTGTTTGTTACTAACTACTCTATGCAATGCCTTTAATATTTTTGTGTGATAT
ATATTTTTATCACCTTTTTTTTCTTTCAGCAGGAAGATACTTTCTTTTGGAAATTTAATTTTTTGTTCAT
TTATTCTTGCAGCCTTAAGTCCGATTTTCATATTTAATCCTTATATAGCCTTTCTATTTAATTCTTTTAA
ACTCAATAAACTTTTTTGGTTTTTCATTAGTTCTAATAATTCGCAATAATATGTGCAAAACACTTTATTG
TATTCTATTTTCTTTTGGTTATTCAAATATTCTTTTATAATTGGCTTTAGAAGTTCAATATTTACTTCTT
TTTTTAGTTGTTCAATAAGGATATTGAAAATGTTTGTTTTTAAATCTTGATAATTTTGTTGAGAATTTTC
TTTTTTTCTTTCAATTGACTTCTCTAATTTACGCTTTATATTGTTTAAATCGCTATATTTATGACTTTCA
ATAATAAAATGAGGCTTAAATTTGTAATTTTCGTATATTTTTTGGAAACTTGTTTCTAATTGTTTAGAAT
TATATTCATTTTTTTCAAATTCTTTTTGAGTGTTGCATAGAATTTCCTTTAATTTTTCTTGTTTTTCTTT
CATACAAGATTTAGTAAAATGTATATTTTTATTTTTTAGTAATTTAATTTCTATTATTTTTATGATTTTA
AGTATTTTGATTATATTATCTTTATCAATATTTAAATTGAATAAAATTGTAAGAAAAATTGAAAGAATTT
TTTTACATAAAAAGTTACATTTATTGAAGTAATTTCTTACTTGATACTTTTCTATTTCATTAATCTTTCT
TTCTTCTTTTATATTATTTTTATTATTTAAACACTCCTTTAAATCTACACTCCCATTTTTAGTAAATCTA
TCTTTAAGGCCCCTTGAAACTCTATTTTGAAATCTTAAATCTTTTTTTTCTTGAAAGTATTTATAGATTT
TTTGGTAACATTCTTTTTTTGAAAAATTAAGTTGATAGTATATTTCGGTCCCCAAATTTACCCCTAAGTG
TTTGTGATAATTAGTTGTGACTTTAAATTCTTTTTCTAATTTGTAAAGGTAATTTTGCAGTGTTTTTAGT
TTAACGGGTGTTTGACTATTTCTTTTAAGGTTTTCATTAAAGTAATAGAGTATGTTTTTTTGTGTGTATT
TCTTATATGTTTTATTTATGTACGCTAGTGTTGAGATAAGAACTACTAATTTATACTGTAATTTATTGTA
GCAAGTTGTGGTTTTACTGGTTTTGTTTATATTAGATAAGTTTTCCATTTATAGCTCCTTGAATACCGGA
TTTTTTATCTATAAAGTATATATATCACAATTTTGATTTAAAAGTAAATTCTTTTTTTAAAAATACAAAA
ATTTTTTATAAATTATATAGACCATGATATTGTATTAATACTAATTGATTTTAATTTAAGGTTGAACTAA
AATAAACATAGTTTTGTAGAAAATAATTTTTCATTATTTTGCTACTTGATATTGGATCGTAAAAATATTA
GGGCTTTACAAAGTTCTTTTAAAAGAGAATTTAGTAAAGCCCTAAGTCTTTTAATAAAAAATTTTTTGTA
AAAAAGTTGGCAAAAATAGTTTTTGCTATATATTTATATATAAGAAAAAATTCAATACTCAAGGAGATAA
AAAATGGAAAACTTAAACAATAATCCACAAAAAATTAATCAAATAAATAAGCAAACTAATTTTATTGGTT
TTGAAAATTTTATAGAACTTGATAATCAAGTTAATCAAACTAAAGAAAAAAGTAAATTAAGTAAGATAGG
TAAGAAATTACCCGGAATAAGCAGTCAAGTCTAGTCTAGTGCGGCCGCGCCCAATACGCAAACCGCCTCT
CCCCGCGCGTTGGCCGATTCATTAATGCAGCTGGCACGACAGGTTTCCCGACTGGAAAGCGGGCAGTGAG
CGCAACGCAATTAATGTGAGTTAGCTCACTCATTAGGCACCCCAGGCTTTACACTTTATGCTTCCGGCTC
GTATGTTGTGTGGAATTGTGAGCGGATAACAATTTCACACAGGAAACAGCTATGACATGATTACGAATTC
GAGCTCTATTCTCCATTCTTTTAAAATTATTATCCTTGTTTATTATAGTTTAAAATAAATTTAATTACAA
TTTGAAATTTGGTCGTTTGACTTTCCTTATATTGACAATCTAAGTATAATATTAAGGTAATCTTAGGATC
CAGGAGGTTCATGGTTAGTAAAGGTGAAGAAGATAATATGGCTATTATTAAAGAATTTATGAGATTTAAA
GTTCACATGGAAGGTAGTGTTAATGGTCATGAATTTGAAATTGAAGGTGAAGGTGAAGGTAGACCTTATG
AAGGTACTCAAACTGCTAAATTAAAAGTTACTAAAGGTGGTCCTTTACCTTTTGCTTGGGATATTTTAAG
TCCTCAATTTATGTATGGTAGTAAAGCATACGTTAAACATCCTGCTGATATTCCTGATTATTTAAAATTA
AGTTTTCCTGAAGGTTTTAAATGGGAAAGAGTTATGAATTTTGAAGATGGTGGTGTTGTTACTGTTACTC
AAGATAGTAGTTTACAAGATGGTGAATTTATTTATAAAGTTAAATTAAGAGGTACTAATTTTCCTAGTGA
TGGTCCTGTTATGCAAAAAAAAACTATGGGTTGGGAAGCTAGTAGTGAAAGAATGTATCCTGAAGATGGT
GCTTTAAAAGGTGAAATTAAACAAAGATTAAAATTAAAAGATGGTGGTCATTATGATGCTGAAGTTAAAA
CTACTTATAAAGCTAAAAAACCTGTTCAATTACCTGGTGCTTATAATGTTAATATTAAATTAGATATTAC
TTCGCATAATGAAGATTATACTATTGTTGAACAATATGAAAGAGCTGAAGGTAGACATAGTACAGGTGGT
ATGGATGAATTATATAAATAAGCTTGGCACTGGCCGTCGTTTTACAACGTCGTGACTGGGAAAACCCTGG
CGTTACCCAACTTAATCGCCTTGCAGCACATCCCCCTTTCGCCAGCTGGCGTAATAGCGAAGAGGCCCGC
ACCGATCGCCCTTCCCAACAGTTGCGCAGCCTGAATGGCGAATGGCGCGGCCGCCCTAGGTTAATACCCG
AGCTTCAAGGAAGATTTCCTATTAAGGTTGAACTTAAGAGCTTAAGCATAGACGATTTGAAAAAAATTTT
AAAACAAACAAAAAATTCTTTAATAAAACAATATGTTGCGATGTTTAAGGTTTATGATTTAGATTTAAAG
TTTAGTGAGGAAGCTATAGATAGAATTGCAGAGCTTACTTTTAATATGAATCTTGAGAGTGAAAATCTTG
GTGCCAGAAGACTTCACGGTGTTATGGAAATAGTGCTTGCAGATCTTTTTTTTGAAGTGCCTGGCAGTAA
GTTGAAAAAATTTGAAATAAACTTGGACTATGTTAATAAAAAAATACAAATTAACGAACAAAAAGATTTG
AATTATTATATAATTTAGTTAAAAGCAATTTTAAATGAGGGAGGTTTCCATATGGGCCATATTCAACGGG
AAACGTCGAGGCCGCGATTAAATTCCAACATGGATGCTGATTTATATGGGTATAAATGGGCTCGCGATAA
TGTCGGGCAATCAGGTGCGACAATCTATCGCTTGTATGGGAAGCCCGATGCGCCAGAGTTGTTTCTGAAA
CATGGCAAAGGTAGCGTTGCCAATGATGTTACAGATGAGATGGTCAGACTAAACTGGCTGACGGAATTTA
TGCCTCTTCCGACCATCAAGCATTTTATCCGTACTCCTGATGATGCATGGTTACTCACCACTGCGATCCC
CGGAAAAACAGCATTCCAGGTATTAGAAGAATATCCTGATTCAGGTGAAAATATTGTTGATGCGCTGGCA
GTGTTCCTGCGCCGGTTGCATTCGATTCCTGTTTGTAATTGTCCTTTTAACAGCGATCGCGTATTTCGTC
TCGCTCAGGCGCAATCACGAATGAATAACGGTTTGGTTGATGCGAGTGATTTTGATGACGAGCGTAATGG
CTGGCCTGTTGAACAAGTCTGGAAAGAAATGCATAAACTTTTGCCATTCTCACCGGATTCAGTCGTCACT
CATGGTGATTTCTCACTTGATAACCTTATTTTTGACGAGGGGAAATTAATAGGTTGTATTGATGTTGGAC
GAGTCGGAATCGCAGACCGATACCAGGATCTTGCCATCCTATGGAACTGCCTCGGTGAGTTTTCTCCTTC
ATTACAGAAACGGCTTTTTCAAAAATATGGTATTGATAATCCTGATATGAATAAATTGCAGTTTCATTTG
ATGCTCGATGAGTTTTTCTAATCAGACTCGAGTGGCCGAGGAGCAGGACTGACACGTGCTAAAACTTCAT
TTTTAATTTAAAAGGATCTAGGTGAAGATCCTTTTTGATAATCTCATGA
Features (pLannotate 1.2.2; 11 found; start..end, strand, type, name):
     71..659     +  rep_origin     ori: high-copy-number ColE1/pMB1/pBR322/pUC origin of replication
   1626..1642    -  promoter       ADH1 promoter (fragment): S. cerevisiae ADH1; promoter for alcohol dehydrogenase 1
   4037..4129    +  CDS            lacI (fragment): lac repressor; lacI; The lac repressor binds to the lac operator to inhibit transcription in E. coli. This inhibition can be relieved by adding lactose or isopropyl-β-D-thiogalactopyranoside (IPTG).
   4142..4163    +  protein_bind   CAP binding site: CAP binding activates transcription in the presence of cAMP. E. coli catabolite activator protein
   4178..4208    +  promoter       lac promoter: promoter for the E. coli lac operon
   4216..4232    +  protein_bind   lac operator: The lac repressor binds to the lac operator to inhibit transcription in E. coli. This inhibition can be relieved by adding lactose or isopropyl-β-D-thiogalactopyranoside (IPTG). lac repressor encoded by lacI
   4421..5128    +  CDS            mCherry: mCherry is a basic (constitutively fluorescent) red fluorescent protein published in 2004, derived from Discosoma sp.. It is reported to be a very rapidly-maturing monomer with low acid sensitivity.
   5138..5292    +  CDS            lacZα (fragment): LacZα fragment of β-galactosidase; lacZ fragment
   5311..5685    +  CDS            hslU (fragment): HSLU_BORBU - Protein inferred from homology: Swiss-Prot protein existence level 3. ATPase subunit of a proteasome-like degradation complex; this subunit has chaperone activity. The binding of ATP and its subsequent hydrolysis by HslU are essential for unfolding of protein substrates subsequently hydrolyzed by HslV. HslU recognizes the N-terminal part of its protein substrates and unfolds these before they are guided to HslV for hydrolysis. From Borrelia burgdorferi (strain ATCC 35210 / B31 / CIP 102532 / DSM 4680).
   5726..6531    +  CDS            KanR (fragment): aminoglycoside phosphotransferase; aph(3')-Ia; confers resistance to kanamycin in bacteria or G418 (Geneticin®) in eukaryotes
   6542..6562    +  CDS            BleoR (fragment): antibiotic-binding protein; Sh ble from Streptoalloteichus hindustanus; confers resistance to bleomycin, phleomycin, and Zeocin™
