>Addgene plasmid #118239 | pBSV2_P0026-mCherryBb | addgene full sequence | sequence record 227364 | Addgene NGS Result
CAGGAAACAGCTATGACATGATTACGAATTCGAGCTCTATTCTCCATTCTTTTAAAATTATTATCCTTGT
TTATTATAGTTTAAAATAAATTTAATTACAATTTGAAATTTGGTCGTTTGACTTTCCTTATATTGACAAT
CTAAGTATAATATTAAGGTAATCTTAGGATCCAGGAGGTTCATGGTTAGTAAAGGTGAAGAAGATAATAT
GGCTATTATTAAAGAATTTATGAGATTTAAAGTTCACATGGAAGGTAGTGTTAATGGTCATGAATTTGAA
ATTGAAGGTGAAGGTGAAGGTAGACCTTATGAAGGTACTCAAACTGCTAAATTAAAAGTTACTAAAGGTG
GTCCTTTACCTTTTGCTTGGGATATTTTAAGTCCTCAATTTATGTATGGTAGTAAAGCATACGTTAAACA
TCCTGCTGATATTCCTGATTATTTAAAATTAAGTTTTCCTGAAGGTTTTAAATGGGAAAGAGTTATGAAT
TTTGAAGATGGTGGTGTTGTTACTGTTACTCAAGATAGTAGTTTACAAGATGGTGAATTTATTTATAAAG
TTAAATTAAGAGGTACTAATTTTCCTAGTGATGGTCCTGTTATGCAAAAAAAAACTATGGGTTGGGAAGC
TAGTAGTGAAAGAATGTATCCTGAAGATGGTGCTTTAAAAGGTGAAATTAAACAAAGATTAAAATTAAAA
GATGGTGGTCATTATGATGCTGAAGTTAAAACTACTTATAAAGCTAAAAAACCTGTTCAATTACCTGGTG
CTTATAATGTTAATATTAAATTAGATATTACTTCGCATAATGAAGATTATACTATTGTTGAACAATATGA
AAGAGCTGAAGGTAGACATAGTACAGGTGGTATGGATGAATTATATAAATAAGCTTGGCACTGGCCGTCG
TTTTACAACGTCGTGACTGGGAAAACCCTGGCGTTACCCAACTTAATCGCCTTGCAGCACATCCCCCTTT
CGCCAGCTGGCGTAATAGCGAAGAGGCCCGCACCGATCGCCCTTCCCAACAGTTGCGCAGCCTGAATGGC
GAATGGCGCGGCCGCCCTAGGTTAATACCCGAGCTTCAAGGAAGATTTCCTATTAAGGTTGAACTTAAGA
GCTTAAGCATAGACGATTTGAAAAAAATTTTAAAACAAACAAAAAATTCTTTAATAAAACAATATGTTGC
GATGTTTAAGGTTTATGATTTAGATTTAAAGTTTAGTGAGGAAGCTATAGATAGAATTGCAGAGCTTACT
TTTAATATGAATCTTGAGAGTGAAAATCTTGGTGCCAGAAGACTTCACGGTGTTATGGAAATAGTGCTTG
CAGATCTTTTTTTTGAAGTGCCTGGCAGTAAGTTGAAAAAATTTGAAATAAACTTGGACTATGTTAATAA
AAAAATACAAATTAACGAACAAAAAGATTTGAATTATTATATAATTTAGTTAAAAGCAATTTTAAATGAG
GGAGGTTTCCATATGGGCCATATTCAACGGGAAACGTCGAGGCCGCGATTAAATTCCAACATGGATGCTG
ATTTATATGGGTATAAATGGGCTCGCGATAATGTCGGGCAATCAGGTGCGACAATCTATCGCTTGTATGG
GAAGCCCGATGCGCCAGAGTTGTTTCTGAAACATGGCAAAGGTAGCGTTGCCAATGATGTTACAGATGAG
ATGGTCAGACTAAACTGGCTGACGGAATTTATGCCTCTTCCGACCATCAAGCATTTTATCCGTACTCCTG
ATGATGCATGGTTACTCACCACTGCGATCCCCGGAAAAACAGCATTCCAGGTATTAGAAGAATATCCTGA
TTCAGGTGAAAATATTGTTGATGCGCTGGCAGTGTTCCTGCGCCGGTTGCATTCGATTCCTGTTTGTAAT
TGTCCTTTTAACAGCGATCGCGTATTTCGTCTCGCTCAGGCGCAATCACGAATGAATAACGGTTTGGTTG
ATGCGAGTGATTTTGATGACGAGCGTAATGGCTGGCCTGTTGAACAAGTCTGGAAAGAAATGCATAAACT
TTTGCCATTCTCACCGGATTCAGTCGTCACTCATGGTGATTTCTCACTTGATAACCTTATTTTTGACGAG
GGGAAATTAATAGGTTGTATTGATGTTGGACGAGTCGGAATCGCAGACCGATACCAGGATCTTGCCATCC
TATGGAACTGCCTCGGTGAGTTTTCTCCTTCATTACAGAAACGGCTTTTTCAAAAATATGGTATTGATAA
TCCTGATATGAATAAATTGCAGTTTCATTTGATGCTCGATGAGTTTTTCTAATCAGACTCGAGTGGCCGA
GGAGCAGGACTGACACGTGCTAAAACTTCATTTTTAATTTAAAAGGATCTAGGTGAAGATCCTTTTTGAT
AATCTCATGACCAAAATCCCTTAACGTGAGTTTTCGTTCCACTGAGCGTCAGACCCCGTAGAAAAGATCA
AAGGATCTTCTTGAGATCCTTTTTTTCTGCGCGTAATCTGCTGCTTGCAAACAAAAAAACCACCGCTACC
AGCGGTGGTTTGTTTGCCGGATCAAGAGCTACCAACTCTTTTTTCGAAGGTAACTGGCTTCAGCAGAGCG
CAGATACCAAATACTGTTCTTCTAGTGTAGCCGTAGTTAGGCCACCACTTCAAGAACTCTGTAGCACCGC
CTACATACCTCGCTCTGCTAATCCTGTTACCAGTGGCTGCTGCCAGTGGCGATAAGTCGTGTCTTACCGG
GTTGGACTCAAGACGATAGTTACCGGATAAGGCGCAGCGGTCGGGCTGAACGGGGGGTTCGTGCACACAG
CCCAGCTTGGAGCGAACGACCTACACCGAACTGAGATACCTACAGCGTGAGCTATGAGAAAGCGCCACGC
TTCCCGAAGGGAGAAAGGCGGACAGGTATCCGGTAAGCGGCAGGGTCGGAACAGGAGAGCGCACGAGGGA
GCTTCCAGGGGGAAACGCCTGGTATCTTTATAGTCCTGTCGGGTTTCGCCACCTCTGACTTGAGCGTCGA
TTTTTGTGATGCTCGTCAGGGGGGCGGAGCCTATGGAAAAACGCCAGCAACGCGGCCTTTTTACGGTTCC
TGGCCTTTTGCTGGCCTTTTGCTCACATGTTCTTTCCTGCACTAGATCCCCGGCAAGTTCATCCTTAGGG
TTTTCATATCTCTTAAAAAGTCAATTTCTGCTTGATTAATTTCTTGTGGATTATTGTTTTTGCGGTTTTT
CATTTTTTATCTCCTTGAGTATTGAATTTTTTCTTATATATAAATATATAGCAAAAACTATTTTTGCCAA
CTTTTTTACAAAAAATTTTTTATTAAAACACTTAGGGCTTTGCTAAATTCTCTTTTAAAAGAACTTAGTA
AAGCCCTATGGATTTAAGAACTGATTATACTTACGTAGTAAAATACTACAGATATTAATAGTATAGACCA
TATCAAAATCATAATCAATTTATATTTATCTAAAATTGTAGTCCATACAAAATACAAAAAAATTAGGTTT
TTCTAAATTCTATTTTAAAAGAACTTAGTAACACCTAATCTCTAAATTACTTACAAAATTCTAAAATTAG
ATTTTTAGTTCTTCATATTTCTTTAAAAGTTTTTTAAGAAAATCTTTTTGATTTTCAAAAATTTCATGCA
TCATAAAACTAGTAAATTTGGATTTTTTTTTGTAAAAATCATAACTTTCTTGGGTTTTAAGTTGAAATCT
TAATGGTTTTATTGGATTTTGCCTAGATTTTTTTAACGCCGGACTTTCTTTATCTTTTATAAAATTATAA
GAATTTTTAATACCATTTTCTATTAAATAATCTTCTTTTATAAGCCCCTCTTGCAGTGCAGTTGCTAATC
TTAAATACTTATACGCTTGAGTTTTTGCTACATCAAAGTCTTTTATAAAATCAAGAAAAGTTTTATAACC
ATCAAATTTATAATATTGATTATCTTTTATTTCTTTTAAAATTTTAATATTTTCCACCCTGTGGAATATT
TCTTTTTTGAAATTGTCATTTAACTTTTCCTTTAGTGTCTTGTAATAAGAAATTTTACTTTCATTAATCA
TTAAATTTTGTTCAACATAAGTATCTATCTTTTTTGTTAAAACTTTAACAACACGTTTTTTTTCCATAAA
AATTTTCCTTTATTTTTGCAACATTTTCCTTAATTGATATAATTGTTACTATTTTAGATTTTTTAATATC
CACTTAAGAATTAATCCCTCACTAGAATATTTTTTATTATAGAATTCATATACATGTTTTTCTAAATCTA
TAAATTTATCAACAATTGCTTTATTATAGGGTGTATCTATCTTTTCTTTTCTTAATAATCGTCTCGTATT
CTTTAAATAACAACAAACACTGCCGGTTTTAAACCTAAATTCTATGTAATATATTTTTGAAAAAGTATAT
ACATTTTCAACCCCGTTTATTTCATACTTTACAAAAACATTATTTATTGGTTTTCTATAACCATAGTAAA
TGCCTAAAAATTTGTCCCCGTCTTTCATAGGATATAGATAAAGTTTTTGAATCTCTGATTTATCTAATAA
TTTTTCAAAAAAAATTATACACCGCTTTTGTTTGTTACTAACTACTCTATGCAATGCCTTTAATATTTTT
GTGTGATATATATTTTTATCACCTTTTTTTTCTTTCAGCAGGAAGATACTTTCTTTTGGAAATTTAATTT
TTTGTTCATTTATTCTTGCAGCCTTAAGTCCGATTTTCATATTTAATCCTTATATAGCCTTTCTATTTAA
TTCTTTTAAACTCAATAAACTTTTTTGGTTTTTCATTAGTTCTAATAATTCGCAATAATATGTGCAAAAC
ACTTTATTGTATTCTATTTTCTTTTGGTTATTCAAATATTCTTTTATAATTGGCTTTAGAAGTTCAATAT
TTACTTCTTTTTTTAGTTGTTCAATAAGGATATTGAAAATGTTTGTTTTTAAATCTTGATAATTTTGTTG
AGAATTTTCTTTTTTTCTTTCAATTGACTTCTCTAATTTACGCTTTATATTGTTTAAATCGCTATATTTA
TGACTTTCAATAATAAAATGAGGCTTAAATTTGTAATTTTCGTATATTTTTTGGAAACTTGTTTCTAATT
GTTTAGAATTATATTCATTTTTTTCAAATTCTTTTTGAGTGTTGCATAGAATTTCCTTTAATTTTTCTTG
TTTTTCTTTCATACAAGATTTAGTAAAATGTATATTTTTATTTTTTAGTAATTTAATTTCTATTATTTTT
ATGATTTTAAGTATTTTGATTATATTATCTTTATCAATATTTAAATTGAATAAAATTGTAAGAAAAATTG
AAAGAATTTTTTTACATAAAAAGTTACATTTATTGAAGTAATTTCTTACTTGATACTTTTCTATTTCATT
AATCTTTCTTTCTTCTTTTATATTATTTTTATTATTTAAACACTCCTTTAAATCTACACTCCCATTTTTA
GTAAATCTATCTTTAAGGCCCCTTGAAACTCTATTTTGAAATCTTAAATCTTTTTTTTCTTGAAAGTATT
TATAGATTTTTTGGTAACATTCTTTTTTTGAAAAATTAAGTTGATAGTATATTTCGGTCCCCAAATTTAC
CCCTAAGTGTTTGTGATAATTAGTTGTGACTTTAAATTCTTTTTCTAATTTGTAAAGGTAATTTTGCAGT
GTTTTTAGTTTAACGGGTGTTTGACTATTTCTTTTAAGGTTTTCATTAAAGTAATAGAGTATGTTTTTTT
GTGTGTATTTCTTATATGTTTTATTTATGTACGCTAGTGTTGAGATAAGGACTACTAATTTATACTGTAA
TTTATTGTAGCAAGTTGTGGTTTTACTGGTTTTGTTTATATTAGATAAGTTTTCCATTTATAGCTCCTTG
AATACCGGATTTTTTATCTATAAAGTATATATATCACAATTTTGATTTAAAAGTAAATTCTTTTTTTAAA
AATACAAAAATTTTTTATAAATTATATAGACCATGATATTGTATTAATACTAATTGATTTTAATTTAAGG
TTGAACTAAAATAAACATAGTTTTGTAGAAAATAATTTTTCATTATTTTGCTACTTGATATTGGATCGTA
AAAATATTAGGGCTTTACAAAGTTCTTTTAAAAGAGAATTTAGTAAAGCCCTAAGTCTTTTAATAAAAAA
TTTTTTGTAAAAAAGTTGGCAAAAATAGTTTTTGCTATATATTTATATATAAGAAAAAATTCAATACTCA
AGGAGATAAAAAATGGAAAACTTAAACAATAATCCACAAAAAATTAATCAAATAAATAAGCAAACTAATT
TTATTGGTTTTGAAAATTTTATAGAACTTGATAATCAAGTTAATCAAACTAAAGAAAAAAGTAAATTAAG
TAAGATAGGTAAGAAATTACCCGGAATAAGCAGTCAAGTCTAGTGCGGCCGCGCCCAATACGCAAACCGC
CTCTCCCCGCGCGTTGGCCGATTCATTAATGCAGCTGGCACGACAGGTTTCCCGACTGGAAAGCGGGCAG
TGAGCGCAACGCAATTAATGTGAGTTAGCTCACTCATTAGGCACCCCAGGCTTTACACTTTATGCTTCCG
GCTCGTATGTTGTGTGGAATTGTGAGCGGATAACAATTTCACA
Features (pLannotate 1.2.2; 11 found; start..end, strand, type, name):
    182..889     +  CDS            mCherry: mCherry is a basic (constitutively fluorescent) red fluorescent protein published in 2004, derived from Discosoma sp.. It is reported to be a very rapidly-maturing monomer with low acid sensitivity.
    899..1053    +  CDS            lacZα (fragment): LacZα fragment of β-galactosidase; lacZ fragment
   1072..1446    +  CDS            hslU (fragment): HSLU_BORBU - Protein inferred from homology: Swiss-Prot protein existence level 3. ATPase subunit of a proteasome-like degradation complex; this subunit has chaperone activity. The binding of ATP and its subsequent hydrolysis by HslU are essential for unfolding of protein substrates subsequently hydrolyzed by HslV. HslU recognizes the N-terminal part of its protein substrates and unfolds these before they are guided to HslV for hydrolysis. From Borrelia burgdorferi (strain ATCC 35210 / B31 / CIP 102532 / DSM 4680).
   1487..2292    +  CDS            KanR (fragment): aminoglycoside phosphotransferase; aph(3')-Ia; confers resistance to kanamycin in bacteria or G418 (Geneticin®) in eukaryotes
   2303..2323    +  CDS            BleoR (fragment): antibiotic-binding protein; Sh ble from Streptoalloteichus hindustanus; confers resistance to bleomycin, phleomycin, and Zeocin™
   2461..3049    +  rep_origin     ori: high-copy-number ColE1/pMB1/pBR322/pUC origin of replication
   4015..4031    -  promoter       ADH1 promoter (fragment): S. cerevisiae ADH1; promoter for alcohol dehydrogenase 1
   6421..6513    +  CDS            lacI (fragment): lac repressor; lacI; The lac repressor binds to the lac operator to inhibit transcription in E. coli. This inhibition can be relieved by adding lactose or isopropyl-β-D-thiogalactopyranoside (IPTG).
   6526..6547    +  protein_bind   CAP binding site: CAP binding activates transcription in the presence of cAMP. E. coli catabolite activator protein
   6562..6592    +  promoter       lac promoter: promoter for the E. coli lac operon
   6600..6616    +  protein_bind   lac operator: The lac repressor binds to the lac operator to inhibit transcription in E. coli. This inhibition can be relieved by adding lactose or isopropyl-β-D-thiogalactopyranoside (IPTG). lac repressor encoded by lacI
