[The description below was written by a language model from this plasmid's Addgene catalogue record and pLannotate feature annotations shown in this document.]
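Description:
pBSV2_P0026-mCherryBb is a kanamycin-resistant shuttle vector built on the pBSV2_2 backbone for use in both Escherichia coli and the Lyme disease spirochete Borrelia burgdorferi. In E. coli it replicates from a high-copy ColE1/pUC-type origin and is selected through an aph(3')-Ia aminoglycoside phosphotransferase gene (KanR). Immediately upstream of KanR the annotation detects a fragment matching B. burgdorferi hslU. This is most plausibly Borrelia-derived sequence that provides the promoter for the marker rather than a functional coding region, although the record does not label it as such. A stretch of roughly 3 kb between the origin and the lac region carries no meaningful annotation apart from a 17-nt "ADH1 promoter" hit that is almost certainly spurious. This region presumably holds the functions needed for plasmid maintenance in Borrelia, but the feature tables do not identify them.

The payload is an mCherry coding sequence driven by the promoter of the B. burgdorferi gene bb0026, and the "Bb" suffix suggests a version adapted for Borrelia. The promoter itself is not annotated, but an unannotated gap just upstream of the mCherry ORF is where it would be expected to lie. The cassette sits within a lacZα multiple cloning region, flanked by a lacI remnant, CAP binding site, lac promoter and operator on one side and a lacZα fragment on the other, consistent with the M13 sequencing primer sites. The depositor and repository sequences differ by only a few nucleotides in length and show the same features in the same order. The plasmid belongs to a toolkit of fluorescent proteins, promoters and selectable markers for B. burgdorferi. It serves as a red fluorescent reporter for imaging cells or for gauging the strength of the bb0026 promoter.
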