Addgene plasmid #118239: pBSV2_P0026-mCherryBb
Purpose: Kanamycin-resistant E.coli/B. burgdorferi shuttle vector; Encodes bb0026 promoter driven mCherry
Depositing lab: Christine Jacobs-Wagner. Depositing organization: Yale University. Publication: Fluorescent Proteins, Promoters, and Selectable Markers for Applications in the Lyme Disease Spirochete Borrelia burgdorferi. Takacs CN, Kloos ZA, Scott M, Rosa PA, Jacobs-Wagner C. Appl Environ Microbiol. 2018 Oct 12. pii: AEM.01824-18. doi: 10.1128/AEM.01824-18. PubMed 30315081.
Backbone
  Vector backbone: pBSV2_2
  Vector type: Bacterial Expression
Growth in bacteria
  Bacterial resistance: Kanamycin, 50 μg/mL
  Growth temperature: 30°C
  Growth strain: DH5alpha
  Copy number: High Copy
Gene/Insert
  Gene/Insert name: bb0026 promoter driven mCherry
  Species: Synthetic
  Cloning method: Restriction Enzyme; 5′ cloning site Unknown (unknown if destroyed)
  Sequencing primers: 5′ M13R; 3′ M13F(-21)
Terms and licenses: Academic/Nonprofit Terms; Industry Terms: Not Available to Industry
Depositor comments: Please visit https://www.biorxiv.org/content/early/2018/09/21/363390 for bioRxiv preprint.
How to cite: pBSV2_P0026-mCherryBb was a gift from Christine Jacobs-Wagner (Addgene plasmid # 118239 ; http://n2t.net/addgene:118239 ; RRID:Addgene_118239)
